Addgene plasmid #46585: AB.pCCL.sin.cPPT.U6.miR-1306-Decoy.hPGK.GFP.WPRE
Depositing lab: Brian Brown. Depositing organization: Icahn School of Medicine at Mount Sinai. Publication: High-throughput assessment of microRNA activity and function using microRNA sensor and decoy libraries. Mullokandov G, Baccarini A, Ruzo A, Jayaprakash AD, Tung N, Israelow B, Evans MJ, Sachidanandam R, Brown BD. Nat Methods. 2012 Jul 1;9(8):840-6. doi: 10.1038/nmeth.2078. PubMed 22751203.
Backbone
  Vector backbone: AB.pCCLsin.PPT.U6.hPGK.GFP.wpre
  Backbone size w/o insert (bp): 8233
  Vector type: Lentiviral
  Selectable markers: eGFP
Growth in bacteria
  Bacterial resistance: Ampicillin, 100 μg/mL
  Growth temperature: 37°C
  Growth strain: Stbl3
  Copy number: High Copy
Gene/Insert
  Gene/Insert name: miR-1306 Decoy (alt name: 8271)
  Species: M. musculus (mouse)
  Insert size (bp): 79
  Promoter: hU6
  Cloning method: Restriction Enzyme; 5′ cloning site BsmBI (destroyed during cloning); 3′ cloning site BsmBI (destroyed during cloning)
  Sequencing primers: 5′ CATAATAGCAACAGACATAC; 3′ pBluescriptSK_primer
Terms and licenses: Academic/Nonprofit Terms; Industry Terms: Not Available to Industry
Depositor comments: Depositor Website: http://www.mountsinai.org/profiles/brian-d-brown/ Please cite Mullokandov, Baccarini, Ruzo et al. Nature Methods 2013.
How to cite: AB.pCCL.sin.cPPT.U6.miR-1306-Decoy.hPGK.GFP.WPRE was a gift from Brian Brown (Addgene plasmid # 46585 ; http://n2t.net/addgene:46585 ; RRID:Addgene_46585)
