[The description below was written by a language model from this plasmid's Addgene catalogue record.]
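Description:
AB.pCCL.sin.cPPT.U6.miR-1306-Decoy.hPGK.GFP.WPRE is a lentiviral transfer plasmid built on the self-inactivating pCCL backbone (AB.pCCLsin.PPT.U6.hPGK.GFP.wpre, about 8.2 kb without insert). It is maintained in bacteria as a high-copy, ampicillin-selected plasmid; the recorded host is a recombination-deficient strain of the kind usually chosen to keep the repeated lentiviral LTR sequences stable. As the name indicates, the vector carries a central polypurine tract (cPPT), which generally improves nuclear import and transduction efficiency, and a WPRE, a post-transcriptional element that boosts expression of the upstream transcript. The "sin" designation refers to a deletion in the 3′ LTR that leaves the integrated provirus without LTR promoter activity, so expression depends on the internal promoters.

The payload consists of two independent expression units. A human U6 RNA polymerase III promoter drives a 79 bp miR-1306 decoy insert, annotated as mouse, which was cloned through BsmBI sites that were destroyed in the process. A decoy transcript of this type presents target sites for the microRNA, sequestering it and thereby reducing its activity on endogenous targets. The record does not describe the number or design of the binding sites. Separately, the human PGK promoter drives eGFP, which is the only listed marker in mammalian cells and allows transduced cells to be identified or sorted by fluorescence. The construct comes from a collection of microRNA sensor and decoy vectors developed for high-throughput assessment of microRNA activity and function, and it is suited to stable loss-of-function studies of miR-1306 after lentiviral delivery. No feature table was provided, so element positions cannot be confirmed.
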