>Addgene plasmid #46585 | AB.pCCL.sin.cPPT.U6.miR-1306-Decoy.hPGK.GFP.WPRE | depositor partial sequence | sequence record 65873 | miR-1306 Decoy
CATCAACCATCACCACCTCAGCCAACGTCAAGTATTCTGGTCACAGAATACAACCATCACCACCTCAGCC
AACGTCAAG
