>Addgene plasmid #46585 | AB.pCCL.sin.cPPT.U6.miR-1306-Decoy.hPGK.GFP.WPRE | depositor partial sequence | sequence record 65874 | empty backbone
AATGCTTCAATAATATTGAAAAAGGAAGAGTATGAGTATTCAACATTTCCGTGTCGCCCTTATTCCCTTT
TTTGCGGCATTTTGCCTTCCTGTTTTTGCTCACCCAGAAACGCTGGTGAAAGTAAAAGATGCTGAAGATC
AGTTGGGTGCACGAGTGGGTTACATCGAACTGGATCTCAACAGCGGTAAGATCCTTGAGAGTTTTCGCCC
CGAAGAACGTTTTCCAATGATGAGCACTTTTAAAGTTCTGCTATGTGGCGCGGTATTATCCCGTATTGAC
GCCGGGCAAGAGCAACTCGGTCGCCGCATACACTATTCTCAGAATGACTTGGTTGAGTACTCACCAGTCA
CAGAAAAGCATCTTACGGATGGCATGACAGTAAGAGAATTATGCAGTGCTGCCATAACCATGAGTGATAA
CACTGCGGCCAACTTACTTCTGACAACGATCGGAGGACCGAAGGAGCTAACCGCTTTTTTGCACAACATG
GGGGATCATGTAACTCGCCTTGATCGTTGGGAACCGGAGCTGAATGAAGCCATACCAAACGACGAGCGTG
ACACCACGATGCCTGTAGCAATGGCAACAACGTTGCGCAAACTATTAACTGGCGAACTACTTACTCTAGC
TTCCCGGCAACAATTAATAGACTGGATGGAGGCGGATAAAGTTGCAGGACCACTTCTGCGCTCGGCCCTT
CCGGCTGGCTGGTTTATTGCTGATAAATCTGGAGCCGGTGAGCGTGGGTCTCGCGGTATCATTGCAGCAC
TGGGGCCAGATGGTAAGCCCTCCCGTATCGTAGTTATCTACACGACGGGGAGTCAGGCAACTATGGATGA
ACGAAATAGACAGATCGCTGAGATAGGTGCCTCACTGATTAAGCATTGGTAACTGTCAGACCAAGTTTAC
TCATATATACTTTAGATTGATTTAAAACTTCATTTTTAATTTAAAAGGATCTAGGTGAAGATCCTTTTTG
ATAATCTCATGACCAAAATCCCTTAACGTGAGTTTTCGTTCCACTGAGCGTCAGACCCCGTAGAAAAGAT
CAAAGGATCTTCTTGAGATCCTTTTTTTCTGCGCGTAATCTGCTGCTTGCAAACAAAAAAACCACCGCTA
CCAGCGGTGGTTTGTTTGCCGGATCAAGAGCTACCAACTCTTTTTCCGAAGGTAACTGGCTTCAGCAGAG
CGCAGATACCAAATACTGTCCTTCTAGTGTAGCCGTAGTTAGGCCACCACTTCAAGAACTCTGTAGCACC
GCCTACATACCTCGCTCTGCTAATCCTGTTACCAGTGGCTGCTGCCAGTGGCGATAAGTCGTGTCTTACC
GGGTTGGACTCAAGACGATAGTTACCGGATAAGGCGCAGCGGTCGGGCTGAACGGGGGGTTCGTGCACAC
AGCCCAGCTTGGAGCGAACGACCTACACCGAACTGAGATACCTACAGCGTGAGCTATGAGAAAGCGCCAC
GCTTCCCGAAGGGAGAAAGGCGGACAGGTATCCGGTAAGCGGCAGGGTCGGAACAGGAGAGCGCACGAGG
GAGCTTCCAGGGGGAAACGCCTGGTATCTTTATAGTCCTGTCGGGTTTCGCCACCTCTGACTTGAGCGTC
GATTTTTGTGATGCTCGTCAGGGGGGCGGAGCCTATGGAAAAACGCCAGCAACGCGGCCTTTTTACGGTT
CCTGGCCTTTTGCTGGCCTTTTGCTCACATGTTCTTTCCTGCGTTATCCCCTGATTCTGTGGATAACCGT
ATTACCGCCTTTGAGTGAGCTGATACCGCTCGCCGCAGCCGAACGACCGAGCGCAGCGAGTCAGTGAGCG
AGGAAGCGGAAGAGCGCCCAATACGCAAACCGCCTCTCCCCGCGCGTTGGCCGATTCATTAATGCAGCTG
GCACGACAGGTTTCCCGACTGGAAAGCGGGCAGTGAGCGCAACGCAATTAATGTGAGTTAGCTCACTCAT
TAGGCACCCCAGGCTTTACACTTTATGCTTCCGGCTCGTATGTTGTGTGGAATTGTGAGCGGATAACAAT
TTCACACAGGAAACAGCTATGACCATGATTACGCCAAGCGCGCAATTAACCCTCACTAAAGGGAACAAAA
GCTGGAGCTGCAAGCTTGGCCATTGCATACGTTGTATCCATATCATAATATGTACATTTATATTGGCTCA
TGTCCAACATTACCGCCATGTTGACATTGATTATTGACTAGTTATTAATAGTAATCAATTACGGGGTCAT
TAGTTCATAGCCCATATATGGAGTTCCGCGTTACATAACTTACGGTAAATGGCCCGCCTGGCTGACCGCC
CAACGACCCCCGCCCATTGACGTCAATAATGACGTATGTTCCCATAGTAACGCCAATAGGGACTTTCCAT
TGACGTCAATGGGTGGAGTATTTACGGTAAACTGCCCACTTGGCAGTACATCAAGTGTATCATATGCCAA
GTACGCCCCCTATTGACGTCAATGACGGTAAATGGCCCGCCTGGCATTATGCCCAGTACATGACCTTATG
GGACTTTCCTACTTGGCAGTACATCTACGTATTAGTCATCGCTATTACCATGGTGATGCGGTTTTGGCAG
TACATCAATGGGCGTGGATAGCGGTTTGACTCACGGGGATTTCCAAGTCTCCACCCCATTGACGTCAATG
GGAGTTTGTTTTGGCACCAAAATCAACGGGACTTTCCAAAATGTCGTAACAACTCCGCCCCATTGACGCA
AATGGGCGGTAGGCGTGTACGGTGGGAGGTCTATATAAGCAGAGCTCGTTTAGTGAACCGGGGTCTCTCT
GGTTAGACCAGATCTGAGCCTGGGAGCTCTCTGGCTAACTAGGGAACCCACTGCTTAAGCCTCAATAAAG
CTTGCCTTGAGTGCTTCAAGTAGTGTGTGCCCGTCTGTTGTGTGACTCTGGTAACTAGAGATCCCTCAGA
CCCTTTTAGTCAGTGTGGAAAATCTCTAGCAGTGGCGCCCGAACAGGGACCTGAAAGCGAAAGGGAAACC
AGAGCTCTCTCGACGCAGGACTCGGCTTGCTGAAGCGCGCACGGCAAGAGGCGAGGGGCGGCGACTGGTG
AGTACGCCAAAAATTTTGACTAGCGGAGGCTAGAAGGAGAGAGATGGGTGCGAGAGCGTCAGTATTAAGC
GGGGGAGAATTAGATCGCGATGGGAAAAAATTCGGTTAAGGCCAGGGGGAAAGAAAAAATATAAATTAAA
ACATATAGTATGGGCAAGCAGGGAGCTAGAACGATTCGCAGTTAATCCTGGCCTGTTAGAAACATCAGAA
GGCTGTAGACAAATACTGGGACAGCTACAACCATCCCTTCAGACAGGATCAGAAGAACTTAGATCATTAT
ATAATACAGTAGCAACCCTCTATTGTGTGCATCAAAGGATAGAGATAAAAGACACCAAGGAAGCTTTAGA
CAAGATAGAGGAAGAGCAAAACAAAAGTAAGACCACCGCACAGCAAGCGGCCGCTGATCTTCAGACCTGG
AGGAGGAGATATGAGGGACAATTGGAGAAGTGAATTATATAAATATAAAGTAGTAAAAATTGAACCATTA
GGAGTAGCACCCACCAAGGCAAAGAGAAGAGTGGTGCAGAGAGAAAAAAGAGCAGTGGGAATAGGAGCTT
TGTTCCTTGGGTTCTTGGGAGCAGCAGGAAGCACTATGGGCGCAGCCTCAATGACGCTGACGGTACAGGC
CAGACAATTATTGTCTGGTATAGTGCAGCAGCAGAACAATTTGCTGAGGGCTATTGAGGCGCAACAGCAT
CTGTTGCAACTCACAGTCTGGGGCATCAAGCAGCTCCAGGCAAGAATCCTGGCTGTGGAAAGATACCTAA
AGGATCAACAGCTCCTGGGGATTTGGGGTTGCTCTGGAAAACTCATTTGCACCACTGCTGTGCCTTGGAA
TGCTAGTTGGAGTAATAAATCTCTGGAACAGATTTGGAATCACACGACCTGGATGGAGTGGGACAGAGAA
ATTAACAATTACACAAGCTTAATACACTCCTTAATTGAAGAATCGCAAAACCAGCAAGAAAAGAATGAAC
AAGAATTATTGGAATTAGATAAATGGGCAAGTTTGTGGAATTGGTTTAACATAACAAATTGGCTGTGGTA
TATAAAATTATTCATAATGATAGTAGGAGGCTTGGTAGGTTTAAGAATAGTTTTTGCTGTACTTTCTATA
GTGAATAGAGTTAGGCAGGGATATTCACCATTATCGTTTCAGACCCACCTCCCAACCCCGAGGGGACCCG
ACAGGCCCGAAGGAATAGAAGAAGAAGGTGGAGAGAGAGACAGAGACAGATCCATTCGATTAGTGAACGG
ATCTCGACGGTATCGGTTAACTTTTAAAAGAAAAGGGGGGATTGGGGGGTACAGTGCAGGGGAAAGAATA
GTAGACATAATAGCAACAGACATACAAACTAAAGAATTACAAAAACAAATTACAAAAATTCAAAATTTTA
TCGATCACGAGACTAGCCTCGAGAAGCTTGATATCGAATTCAAAAAAGACGGCGCTAGGATCATCGAGAC
GGTACCGTCTCCGATGATCCTAGCGCCGTCAAACAAGGCTTTTCTCCAAGGGATATTTATAGTCTCAAAA
CACACAATTACTTTACAGTTAGGGTGAGTTTCCTTTTGTGCTGTTTTTTAAAATAATAATTTAGTATTTG
TATCTCTTATAGAAATCCAAGCCTATCATGTAAAATGTAGCTAGTATTAAAAAGAACAGATTATCTGTCT
TTTATCGCACATTAAGCCTCTATAGTTACTAGGAAATATTATATGCAAATTAACCGGGGCAGGGGAGTAG
CCGAGCTTCTCCCACAAGTCTGTGCGAGGGGGCCGGCGCGGGCCTAGAGATGGCGGCGTCGGATGGATCC
ACTAGTTCTAGAGCGGCCATCGAATTCCCACGGGGTTGGGGTTGCGCCTTTTCCAAGGCAGCCCTGGGTT
TGCGCAGGGACGCGGCTGCTCTGGGCGTGGTTCCGGGAAACGCAGCGGCGCCGACCCTGGGTCTCGCACA
TTCTTCACGTCCGTTCGCAGCGTCACCCGGATCTTCGCCGCTACCCTTGTGGGCCCCCCGGCGACGCTTC
CTGCTCCGCCCCTAAGTCGGGAAGGTTCCTTGCGGTTCGCGGCGTGCCGGACGTGACAAACGGAAGCCGC
ACGACTCACTAGTACCCTCGCAGACGGACAGCGCCAGGGAGCAATGGCAGCGCGCCGACCGCGATGGGCT
GTGGCCAATAGCGGCTGCTCAGCGGGGCGCGCCGAGAGCAGCGGCCGGGAAGGGGCGGTGCGGGAGGCGG
GGTGTGGGGCGGTAGTGTGGGCCCTGTTCCTGCCCGCGCGGTGTTCCGCATTCTGCAAGCCTCCGGAGCG
CACGTCGGCAGTCGGCTCCCTCGTTGACCGAATCACCGACCTCTCTCCCCAGGGGGATCCACCGGTCGCC
ACCATGGTGAGCAAGGGCGAGGAGCTGTTCACCGGGGTGGTGCCCATCCTGGTCGAGCTGGACGGCGACG
TAAACGGCCACAAGTTCAGCGTGTCCGGCGAGGGCGAGGGCGATGCCACCTACGGCAAGCTGACCCTGAA
GTTCATCTGCACCACCGGCAAGCTGCCCGTGCCCTGGCCCACCCTCGTGACCACCCTGACCTACGGCGTG
CAGTGCTTCAGCCGCTACCCCGACCACATGAAGCAGCACGACTTCTTCAAGTCCGCCATGCCCGAAGGCT
ACGTCCAGGAGCGCACCATCTTCTTCAAGGACGACGGCAACTACAAGACCCGCGCCGAGGTGAAGTTCGA
GGGCGACACCCTGGTGAACCGCATCGAGCTGAAGGGCATCGACTTCAAGGAGGACGGCAACATCCTGGGG
CACAAGCTGGAGTACAACTACAACAGCCACAACGTCTATATCATGGCCGACAAGCAGAAGAACGGCATCA
AGGTGAACTTCAAGATCCGCCACAACATCGAGGACGGCAGCGTGCAGCTCGCCGACCACTACCAGCAGAA
CACCCCCATCGGCGACGGCCCCGTGCTGCTGCCCGACAACCACTACCTGAGCACCCAGTCCGCCCTGAGC
AAAGACCCCAACGAGAAGCGCGATCACATGGTCCTGCTGGAGTTCGTGACCGCCGCCGGGATCACTCTCG
GCATGGACGAGCTGTACAAGTAAAGCGGCCGCGTCGACAATCAACCTCTGGATTACAAAATTTGTGAAAG
ATTGACTGGTATTCTTAACTATGTTGCTCCTTTTACGCTATGTGGATACGCTGCTTTAATGCCTTTGTAT
CATGCTATTGCTTCCCGTATGGCTTTCATTTTCTCCTCCTTGTATAAATCCTGGTTGCTGTCTCTTTATG
AGGAGTTGTGGCCCGTTGTCAGGCAACGTGGCGTGGTGTGCACTGTGTTTGCTGACGCAACCCCCACTGG
TTGGGGCATTGCCACCACCTGTCAGCTCCTTTCCGGGACTTTCGCTTTCCCCCTCCCTATTGCCACGGCG
GAACTCATCGCCGCCTGCCTTGCCCGCTGCTGGACAGGGGCTCGGCTGTTGGGCACTGACAATTCCGTGG
TGTTGTCGGGGAAGCTGACGTCCTTTCCATGGCTGCTCGCCTGTGTTGCCACCTGGATTCTGCGCGGGAC
GTCCTTCTGCTACGTCCCTTCGGCCCTCAATCCAGCGGACCTTCCTTCCCGCGGCCTGCTGCCGGCTCTG
CGGCCTCTTCCGCGTCTTCGCCTTCGCCCTCAGACGAGTCGGATCTCCCTTTGGGCCGCCTCCCCGCCTG
GAATTCGAGCTCGGTACCTTTAAGACCAATGACTTACAAGGCAGCTGTAGATCTTAGCCACTTTTTAAAA
GAAAAGGGGGGACTGGAAGGGCTAATTCACTCCCAACGAAGACAAGATCTGCTTTTTGCTTGTACTGGGT
CTCTCTGGTTAGACCAGATCTGAGCCTGGGAGCTCTCTGGCTAACTAGGGAACCCACTGCTTAAGCCTCA
ATAAAGCTTGCCTTGAGTGCTTCAAGTAGTGTGTGCCCGTCTGTTGTGTGACTCTGGTAACTAGAGATCC
CTCAGACCCTTTTAGTCAGTGTGGAAAATCTCTAGCAGTAGTAGTTCATGTCATCTTATTATTCAGTATT
TATAACTTGCAAAGAAATGAATATCAGAGAGTGAGAGGAACTTGTTTATTGCAGCTTATAATGGTTACAA
ATAAAGCAATAGCATCACAAATTTCACAAATAAAGCATTTTTTTCACTGCATTCTAGTTGTGGTTTGTCC
AAACTCATCAATGTATCTTATCATGTCTGGCTCTAGCTATCCCGCCCCTAACTCCGCCCAGTTCCGCCCA
TTCTCCGCCCCATGGCTGACTAATTTTTTTTATTTATGCAGAGGCCGAGGCCGCCTCGGCCTCTGAGCTA
TTCCAGAAGTAGTGAGGAGGCTTTTTTGGAGGCCTAGGCTTTTGCGTCGAGACGTACCCAATTCGCCCTA
TAGTGAGTCGTATTACGCGCGCTCACTGGCCGTCGTTTTACAACGTCGTGACTGGGAAAACCCTGGCGTT
ACCCAACTTAATCGCCTTGCAGCACATCCCCCTTTCGCCAGCTGGCGTAATAGCGAAGAGGCCCGCACCG
ATCGCCCTTCCCAACAGTTGCGCAGCCTGAATGGCGAATGGCGCG
[124 nt withheld, positions 7676-7799]
C
[91 nt withheld, positions 7801-7891]
A
[49 nt withheld, positions 7893-7941]
CCTTTGACGTTGGAGTCCACGTTCTTT
[37 nt withheld, positions 7969-8005]
ACCCTATCTCGGTCTATTCTTTTGATTTATAAGGGATTTTGCCGATTTCGGCCTATTGGTTAAAAAATGA
GCTGATTTAACAAAAATTTAACGCGAATTTTAACAAAATATTAACGTTTACAATTTCC
