>Addgene plasmid #46585 | AB.pCCL.sin.cPPT.U6.miR-1306-Decoy.hPGK.GFP.WPRE | addgene partial sequence | sequence record 66955 | pBluescript-SK 5'-tctagaactagtggatc-3'
CGCGCCGGCCCCCTCGCACAGACTTGTGGGAGAAGCTCGGCTACTCCCCTGCCCCGGTTAATTTGCATAT
AATATTTCCTAGTAACTATAGAGGCTTAATGTGCGATAAAAGACAGATAATCTGTTCTTTTTAATACTAG
CTACATTTTACATGATAGGCTTGGATTTCTATAAGAGATACAAATACTAAATTATTATTTTAAAAAACAG
CACAAAAGGAAACTCACCCTAACTGTAAAGTAATTGTGTGTTTTGAGACTATAAATATCCCTTGGAGAAA
AGCCTTGTTTGACGGCGCTAGGATCATCAACCATCACCACCTCAGCCAACGTCAAGTATTCTGGTCACAG
AATACAACCATCACCACCTCAGCCAACGTCAAGATGATCCTAGCGCCGTCTTTTTTGAATTCGATATCAA
GCTTCTCGAGGCTAGTCTCGTGATCGATAAAATTTTGAATTTTTGTAATTTGTTTTTGTAATTCTTTAGT
TTGTATGTCTGTTGCTATTATGTCTACTATTCTTTCCCCTGCACTGTACCCCCCAATCCCCCCTTTTCTT
TTAAAAGTTAACCGATACCGTCGAGATCCGTTCACTAATCGAATGGATCTGTCTCTGTCTCTCTCTCCAC
CTTCTTCTTCTATTCCTTCGGGCCTGTCGGGTCC
